>Addgene plasmid #34235 | KHBD00077 | depositor partial sequence | sequence record 40802 | KHBD00077 sequence 1035 bps
ATGAAAAATAATAATAATACAACGAAAAGCACTACCATGTCATCGAGTGTGCTGTCCACCAACGAAACGT
TTCCAACGACCATCAATTCGGCAACGAAGATCTTTCGTTATCAGCACATAATGCCAGCCCCTAGTCCATT
AATTCCCGGTGGCAATCAAAATCAACCCGCTGGCACAATGCCAATTAAGACTCGCAAGTATACACCAAGG
GGTATGGCACTGACCAGATGCTCTGAATCAGTATCATCTCTATCGCCTGGTTCCTCGCCGGCTCCATATA
ATGTAGACCAATCCCAGTCGGTCCAAAGGCGCAATGCTAGAGAACGAAATCGTGTAAAGCAGGTGAACAA
CAGCTTCGCCAGGTTGCGGCAACATATACCACAATCCATAATCACGGATTTGACAAAGGGTGGTGGTCGA
GGACCTCACAAAAAGATCTCCAAAGTAGACACACTGCGCATTGCCGTCGAGTACATCCGGAGGCTTCAGG
ATCTGGTGGATGACCTAAATGGGGGCAGCAATATTGGTGCCAACAATGCAGTCACCCAGCTTCAACTTTG
TTTGGATGAGTCCAGCAGTCACAGTTCGAGCAGCAGTACTTGCAGTTCCTCAGGGCATAATACCTACTAT
CAAAACACGATCTCTGTCAGTCCTCTGCAACAACAGCAGCAGCTACAGAGGCAGCAGTTCAATCACCAAC
CGCTGACAGCGCTCTCATTAAATACCAACTTGGTGGGCACATCCGTACCAGGTGGAGATGCAGGATGCGT
ATCCACCAGCAAAAACCAGCAAACCTGCCACTCGCCAACATCATCATTCAACTCCAGCATGTCCTTTGAT
TCAGGCACCTACGAAGGAGTTCCCCAACAAATATCCACCCACCTGGATCGTCTGGATCATCTGGACAACG
AATTACACACGCACTCCCAACTTCAGCTAAAATTTGAACCGTACGAACATTTTCAATTAGACGAGGAGGA
CTGCACCCCCGACGACGAGGAGATTTTGGACTACATCTCTCTATGGCAGGAGCAG
