>Addgene plasmid #34235 | KHBD00077 | addgene partial sequence | sequence record 41838 | M13-Rev 5'-CAGGAAACAGCTATGACC-3'
TTTATTTTGACTGATAGTGACCTGTTCGTTGCAACAAATTGATAAGCAATGCTTTCTTATAATGCCAACT
TTGTACAAGAAAGTTGGCAACTGCTCCTGCCATAGAGAGATGTAGTCCAAAATCTCCTCGTCGTCGGGGG
TGCAGTCCTCCTCGTCTAATTGAAAATGTTCGTACGGTTCAAATTTTAGCTGAAGTTGGGAGTGCGTGTG
TAATTCGTTGTCCAGATGATCCAGACGATCCAGGTGGGTGGATATTTGTTGGGGAACTCCTTCGTAGGTG
CCTGAATCAAAGGACATGCTGGAGTTGAATGATGATGTTGGCGAGTGGCAGGTTTGCTGGTTTTTGCTGG
TGGATACGCATCCTGCATCTCCACCTGGTACGGATGTGCCCACCAAGTTGGTATTTAATGAGAGCGCTGT
CAGCGGTTGGTGATTGAACTGCTGCCTCTGTAGCTGCTGCTGTTGTTGCAGAGGACTGACAGAGATCGTG
TTTTGATAGTAGGTATTATGCCCTGAGGAACTGCAAGTACTGCTGCTCGAACTGTGACTGCTGGACTCAT
CCAAACAAAGTTGAAGCTGGGTGACTGCATTGTTGGCACCAATATTGCTGCCCCCATTTAGGTCATCCAC
CAGATCCTGAAGCCTCCGGATGTACTCGACGGCAATGCGCAGTGTGTCTACTTTGGAGATCTTTTTGTGA
GGTCCTCGACCACCACCCTTTGTCAAATCCGTGATTATGGATTGTGGTATATGTTGCCGCAACCTGGCGA
AGCTGTTGTTCACCTGCTTTACACGATTTCGTTCTCTAGC
