[The description below was written by a language model from this plasmid's Addgene catalogue record.]
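Description:
KHBD00077 is a Gateway entry clone built in the pDONR221 backbone (Invitrogen), carrying the open reading frame of the Drosophila melanogaster gene scute (sc, CG3827). Although catalogued as a Gateway donor vector, the insert was introduced by Gateway cloning. The construct should therefore be the product of a BP recombination, in which the ORF replaces the donor vector's counter-selection cassette and ends up flanked by attL sites, though the record does not list these sites explicitly. The plasmid is maintained at high copy number in standard E. coli cloning strains such as DH5alpha and is selected with kanamycin. The backbone is recorded as about 2.5 kb without insert and the insert as 1035 bp. M13 forward and reverse primer sites flank the cloning region and allow sequence verification of the insert.

Scute is a basic helix-loop-helix transcription factor of the achaete-scute complex, also known as sisterless-b, with well-known roles in neural precursor specification and sex determination. As expected for an entry clone, the record lists no promoter, tag or reporter, so the plasmid is a shuttle source for the coding sequence rather than an expression construct. The depositor notes that ORFs in this collection were cloned open-ended, without a stop codon, so LR recombination into a destination vector can produce C-terminal fusions as well as N-terminal ones. The clone belongs to a collection of Drosophila transcription factor ORFs assembled for automated screening of protein-DNA interactions at fly regulatory elements. Its typical use is to transfer the scute ORF into destination vectors for such interaction assays or for other expression applications.
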