Addgene plasmid #34235: KHBD00077
Depositing lab: Bart Deplancke. Depositing organization: Swiss Federal Institute of Technology (EPFL). Publication: Automated protein-DNA interaction screening of Drosophila regulatory elements. Korneel Hens, Jean-Daniel Feuz, Alina Isakova, Antonina Lagovitina, Andreas Massouras, Julien Bryois, Patrick Callaerts, Susan E. Celniker, Bart Deplancke. Nat Methods. 2011 Oct 30;8(12):1065-70. 10.1038/nmeth.1763 PubMed 22037703.
Backbone
  Vector backbone: pDONR221
  Backbone manufacturer: Invitrogen
  Backbone size w/o insert (bp): 2536
  Vector type: Gateway Donor Vector
Growth in bacteria
  Bacterial resistance: Kanamycin, 50 μg/mL
  Growth temperature: 37°C
  Growth strain: DH5alpha
  Copy number: High Copy
Gene/Insert
  Gene/Insert name: CG3827 (alt names: FBgn0004170; sc; scute)
  Species: D. melanogaster (fly)
  Insert size (bp): 1035
  Entrez Gene: sc (a.k.a. Dmel_CG3827, AS-C T4, AS-C T4sc, CG3827, DROACS2, Dmel\CG3827, EG:198A6.1, Hw, SC_DA, Sc, T4, T4 AS-C, ascT4, bHLHc28, l(1)1Ba, sc/T4, scalpha, scute/sisterlessB, sis b, sis-b, sisB, sisb)
  Cloning method: Gateway Cloning
  Sequencing primers: 5′ M13F; 3′ M13R
Terms and licenses: Academic/Nonprofit Terms; Industry Terms: Not Available to Industry
Depositor comments: Please note that the ORFs in this collection were cloned open-ended (without a stop codon).
How to cite: KHBD00077 was a gift from Bart Deplancke (Addgene plasmid # 34235 ; http://n2t.net/addgene:34235 ; RRID:Addgene_34235)
